>Addgene plasmid #63563 | pCDNA3.1-Flag-H2A K13-15R | depositor partial sequence | sequence record 105689 | Insert DNA Sequence
CCATGGACTACAAGGACGACGATGACAAGGTACCTAGGATCCAGTCGGGACGTGGCAAGCAGGGCGGCAA
AGCTCGCGCCAGGGCCAGGACCCGCTCTTCTCGGGCCGGGCTTCAGTTTCCCGTAGGCCGAGTGCATCGC
CTGCTCCGCAAAGGCAACTATGCGGAGCGGGTCGGTGCTGGAGCGCCGGTGTACCTGGCGGCGGTGCTGG
AGTACCTGACCGCCGAGATCCTGGAGCTGGCTGGCAACGCGGCCCGCGACAACAAGAAGACTCGCATCAT
CCCGCGTCACCTCCAGCTGGCCATCCGCAACGATGAGGAGCTCAACAAGCTTCTGGGCAAAGTCACCATC
GCACAGGGTGGCGTCCTGCCCAACATCCAGGCCGTGCTACTGCCCAAGAAGACCGAGAGCCACCACAAGG
CCAAGGGCAAGTAACAGATATC
