>Addgene plasmid #63563 | pCDNA3.1-Flag-H2A K13-15R | addgene partial sequence | sequence record 107057 | CMV-F 5'-CGCAAATGGGCGGTAGGCGTG-3'
ACTGCTTACTGGCTTATCGAAATTAATACGACTCACTATAGGGAGACCCAAGCTGGCTAGCGTTTAAACT
TAAGCTTACCATGGACTACAAGGACGACGATGACAAGGTACCTAGGATCCAGTCGGGACGTGGCAAGCAG
GGCGGCAAAGCTCGCGCCAGGGCCAGGACCCGCTCTTCTCGGGCCGGGCTTCAGTTTCCCGTAGGCCGAG
TGCATCGCCTGCTCCGCAAAGGCAACTATGCGGAGCGGGTCGGTGCTGGAGCGCCGGTGTACCTGGCGGC
GGTGCTGGAGTACCTGACCGCCGAGATCCTGGAGCTGGCTGGCAACGCGGCCCGCGACAACAAGAAGACT
CGCATCATCCCGCGTCACCTCCAGCTGGCCATCCGCAACGATGAGGAGCTCAACAAGCTTCTGGGCAAAG
TCACCATCGCACAGGGTGGCGTCCTGCCCAACATCCAGGCCGTGCTACTGCCCAAGAAGACCGAGAGCCA
CCACAAGGCCAAGGGCAAGTAACAGATATCCAGCACAGTGGCGGCCGCTCGAGTCTAGAGGGCCCGTTTA
AACCCGCTGATCAGCCTCGACTGTGCCTTCTAGTTGCCAGCCATCTGTTGTTTG
