>Addgene plasmid #63563 | pCDNA3.1-Flag-H2A K13-15R | addgene partial sequence | sequence record 107058 | BGH-rev 5'-TAGAAGGCACAGTCGAGG-3'
TCGAGCGGCCGCCACTGTGCTGGATATCTGTTACTTGCCCTTGGCCTTGTGGTGGCTCTCGGTCTTCTTG
GGCAGTAGCACGGCCTGGATGTTGGGCAGGACGCCACCCTGTGCGATGGTGACTTTGCCCAGAAGCTTGT
TGAGCTCCTCATCGTTGCGGATGGCCAGCTGGAGGTGACGCGGGATGATGCGAGTCTTCTTGTTGTCGCG
GGCCGCGTTGCCAGCCAGCTCCAGGATCTCGGCGGTCAGGTACTCCAGCACCGCCGCCAGGTACACCGGC
GCTCCAGCACCGACCCGCTCCGCATAGTTGCCTTTGCGGAGCAGGCGATGCACTCGGCCTACGGGAAACT
GAAGCCCGGCCCGAGAAGAGCGGGTCCTGGCCCTGGCGCGAGCTTTGCCGCCCTGCTTGCCACGTCCCGA
CTGGATCCTAGGTACCTTGTCATCGTCGTCCTTGTAGTCCATGGTAAGCTTAAGTTTAAACGCTAGCCAG
CTTGGGTCTCCCTATAGTGAGTCGTATTAATTTCGATAAGCCAGTAAGCAGTGGGTTCTCTAGTTAGCCA
GAGAGCTCTGCTTATATAGACCTCCCACCGTACACGCCTACCGCCCATTTGCGTCAATGGGGCGGAGTTG
TTACGACA
