[The description below was written by a language model from this plasmid's Addgene catalogue record.]
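Description:
pCDNA3.1-Flag-H2A K13-15R is a mammalian expression plasmid built on the pcDNA3.1 backbone and used to produce a mutant form of human histone H2A in cultured cells. It is propagated in E. coli under ampicillin selection; the record lists the copy number as unknown and gives no feature table, so other backbone elements (such as the bacterial origin or any mammalian selection marker) are not documented here. The use of a BGH reverse sequencing primer fits the bovine growth hormone polyadenylation region that normally lies downstream of the cloning site in this vector family.

The insert is a roughly 394 bp human H2A coding sequence (linked to the H2AC20/HIST2H2AC gene), cloned between BamHI and EcoRV sites that both remain intact. It is transcribed from the strong constitutive CMV promoter. An N-terminal Flag epitope followed by a short linker allows the ectopic histone to be detected or immunoprecipitated with anti-Flag antibodies and distinguished from endogenous H2A. Lysines 13 and 15 are both replaced by arginine, which preserves the positive charge but removes the lysine side chains that can accept ubiquitin.

The associated publication title identifies K13-15 of H2A/H2AX as the target of the E3 ligase RNF168 in DNA damage signaling. The construct therefore most likely serves as a non-ubiquitinatable control at these sites, for comparison with wild-type Flag-H2A when testing site-specific histone ubiquitination and downstream DNA damage responses in human cells.
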