Addgene plasmid #63563: pCDNA3.1-Flag-H2A K13-15R
Purpose: Expression of human H2A with K13R and K15R tagged with Flag
Depositing lab: Titia Sixma. Depositing organization: Netherlands Cancer Institute. Publication: RNF168 ubiquitinates K13-15 on H2A/H2AX to drive DNA damage signaling. Mattiroli F, Vissers JH, van Dijk WJ, Ikpa P, Citterio E, Vermeulen W, Marteijn JA, Sixma TK. Cell. 2012 Sep 14;150(6):1182-95. doi: 10.1016/j.cell.2012.08.005. PubMed 22980979.
Backbone
  Vector backbone: pcDNA3.1
  Vector type: Mammalian Expression
Growth in bacteria
  Bacterial resistance: Ampicillin, 100 μg/mL
  Growth temperature: 37°C
  Growth strain: DH5alpha
  Copy number: Unknown
Gene/Insert
  Gene/Insert name: H2A
  Species: H. sapiens (human)
  Insert size (bp): 394
  Mutation: Lysine 13 and Lysine 15 are now Arginine
  Entrez Gene: H2AC20 (a.k.a. H2A, H2A-GL101, H2A/q, H2AFQ, HIST2H2AC)
  Promoter: CMV
  Tag / fusion protein: Flag (MDYKDDDDKVPRIQ) (N terminal on insert)
  Cloning method: Restriction Enzyme; 5′ cloning site BamHI (not destroyed); 3′ cloning site EcoRV (not destroyed)
  Sequencing primers: 5′ CMV-F; 3′ BGH-rev
Terms and licenses: Academic/Nonprofit Terms; Industry Terms: Not Available to Industry
How to cite: pCDNA3.1-Flag-H2A K13-15R was a gift from Titia Sixma (Addgene plasmid # 63563 ; http://n2t.net/addgene:63563 ; RRID:Addgene_63563)
